Addgene plasmid #30307: pEGFP-C1-PRKAA2ΔC
Depositing lab: Jay Brenman. Depositing organization: University of North Carolina at Chapel Hill. Publication: Identification of a nuclear export signal in the catalytic subunit of AMP-activated protein kinase. Kazgan N, Williams T, Forsberg LJ, Brenman JE. Mol Biol Cell. 2010 Oct 1. 21(19):3433-42. 10.1091/mbc.E10-04-0347 PubMed 20685962.
Backbone
  Vector backbone: pEGFP-C1
  Backbone manufacturer: Clontech
  Backbone size w/o insert (bp): 4700
  Vector type: Mammalian Expression
  Selectable markers: Neomycin (select with G418)
Growth in bacteria
  Bacterial resistance: Kanamycin, 50 μg/mL
  Growth temperature: 37°C
  Growth strain: DH5alpha
  Copy number: High Copy
Gene/Insert
  Gene/Insert name: AMP-activated Protein Kinase α2 ΔC (alt names: AMPKα2 ΔC; AMPKα2; AMPK)
  Species: R. norvegicus (rat)
  Insert size (bp): 1600
  Mutation: deleted amino acids Ser 527 to Arg 552
  GenBank ID: NP_076481
  Entrez Gene: Prkaa1 (a.k.a. AMPKalpha1)
  Tag / fusion protein: GFP (N terminal on backbone)
  Cloning method: Restriction Enzyme; 5′ cloning site XhoI (not destroyed); 3′ cloning site EcoRI (not destroyed)
  Sequencing primers: 5′ N/A; 3′ N/A
Resource information
  A portion of this plasmid was derived from a plasmid made by: AddGene plasmid 15991
Terms and licenses: Academic/Nonprofit Terms; Industry Terms: Not Available to Industry
How to cite: pEGFP-C1-PRKAA2ΔC was a gift from Jay Brenman (Addgene plasmid # 30307 ; http://n2t.net/addgene:30307 ; RRID:Addgene_30307)
