[The description below was written by a language model from this plasmid's Addgene catalogue record.]
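Description:
pEGFP-C1-PRKAA2ΔC is a mammalian expression plasmid built on the Clontech pEGFP-C1 backbone (about 4.7 kb without insert). It is propagated in E. coli as a high-copy plasmid under kanamycin selection, and it carries a neomycin resistance marker so that transfected mammalian cells can be selected with G418. The record gives no feature table and does not explicitly name the promoter. pEGFP-C1 vectors conventionally drive the EGFP fusion from the CMV immediate-early promoter, with an SV40 polyadenylation signal and a single kanamycin/neomycin resistance cassette serving both hosts.

The insert, roughly 1.6 kb and cloned between XhoI and EcoRI sites that both remain intact, encodes the rat AMP-activated protein kinase α2 catalytic subunit with a C-terminal truncation: amino acids Ser527 to Arg552 are deleted. Because the coding sequence sits downstream of EGFP in the C1 configuration, the protein is produced with GFP fused to its N terminus, allowing its subcellular distribution to be followed by fluorescence microscopy. The record states that part of the plasmid derives from an earlier deposited plasmid. The catalogue's gene link points to Prkaa1 (AMPKα1), whereas the plasmid name and insert description consistently indicate the α2 isoform, and the record does not resolve this discrepancy.

The associated publication reports a nuclear export signal in the AMPK catalytic subunit. This suggests that the ΔC construct is meant for comparing the nuclear versus cytoplasmic localization of a GFP-tagged AMPKα2 lacking its extreme C terminus with that of the full-length protein in transfected mammalian cells.
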