>Addgene plasmid #30307 | pEGFP-C1-PRKAA2ΔC | addgene partial sequence | sequence record 35403 | 30307 with EGFP-C
GTCCGGACTCAGATCTCGAGACATGGCTGAGAAGCAGAAGCACGACGGGCGTGTGAAGATCGGACACTAC
GTGCTGGGGGACACCCTGGGCGTCGGCACCTTCGGCAAAGTGAAGATTGGAGAACATCAATTGACAGGCC
ATAAAGTGGCAGTTAAGATCTTAAATAGACAGAAGATTCGCAGTTTAGATGTTGTTGGAAAAATAAAACG
AGAAATTCAAAATCTTAAACTCTTTCGTCATCCTCATATTATCAAACTCTACCAAGTGATCAGCACTCCA
ACAGACTTTTTTATGGTAATGGAATATGTGTCTGGAGGTGAATTGTTCGACTACATCTGTAAACACGGGA
GGGTTGAAGAGGTGGAAGCTCGCCGGCTCTTCCAGCAGATTCTGTCTGCCGTGGACTACTGTCACAGGCA
CATGGTTGTCCACAGGGACCTGAAGCCAGAGAACGTGTTGCTGGACGCCCAGATGAATGCTAAGATAGCT
GACTTCGGACTCTCTAATATGATGTCAGATGGTGAATTTCTACGAACTAGCTGTGGATCGCCAAATTATG
CAGCACCGGAGGTCATCTCAGGAAGGCTGTATGCGGGTCCTGAGGTTGATATCTGGAGCTGTGGTGTTAT
CCTGTATGCCCTTCTCTGTGGCACCCTCCCGTTCGACGATGAGCACGTGCCTACGCTCTTTAAGAAGATC
CGAGGGGGTGTGTTCTACATCCCGGAGTATCTCAACCGTTCTATTGCCACTCTGCTGATGCACATGCTGC
AGGTGGACCCCTTGAAGCGAGCAACTATCAAAGACATACGAGAGCATGAATGGTTTAAACAGGATTTGCC
CAGTTACCTCTTTCCTGAAGACCCCTCCTATGATGCTAACGTCATTGATGATGAGGCTG
