>Addgene plasmid #30307 | pEGFP-C1-PRKAA2ΔC | addgene partial sequence | sequence record 36668 | SV40pA-R 5'-GAAATTTGTGATGCTATTGC-3'
TGCATAACAGTTACAACAACAATTGCATTCATTTTATGTTTCAGGTTCAGGGGGAGGTGTGGGAGGTTTT
TTAAAGCAAGTAAAACCTCTACAAATGTGGTATGGCTGATTATGATCAGTTATCTAGATCCGGTGGATCC
CGGGCCCGCGGTACCGTCGACTGCAGAATTCCTAGGACAAAGTGCTGCCAGTCAAAGAACCAGTGAGAGA
GCCAGACAGTGAATGGTTCTCGGCTGTGCTGGAATCGACACTTGACCGAGGTCTGTGGAGGCCGGCAGCA
GAACAGGAGCGCTGAGGTGTTGAAGAACCAGACCTCTGCTCCACCACCTCATCATCGATGCTTTTAAAGT
CTAGAAGATAGCTCCGATTGTCAACCAGGTAAAGCTGTAAGCTCATTTTCACGTAATTGCCAGTCACTGG
GTTTTTTCTTCTTACTCGAAGATGGTATGCATTCACTACCTTCCATTCAAAGTCCAGCTGCTTCATAGCT
CGGTACACCTCCGCCATAATGTCGTATGGTTTGCTCTGGCTTCGGATCCCAAGGTGCCACTTGGCTTTTT
TCACAGCTAAAGATTTGGGCTTAGTTGTGTTGAGTGCATCCAGTGGACAGCGTGCTTTGGGGCTGTCTGC
TATGAGAGGTGGCATCCTTTCAGGATGTGGTTTCAGGCCGGGGGGAATATGCATGGCACTATCGTCCATG
AAGGAACCCGTTGGAGGACTGGAGGCGAGGTAGAACTCACTGGCTTGGTTCATTATTCTCCGATTGTCAA
TGATGAGATGATAAGCCACTGCGAGCTGGTCTTGAGGGTCACCACTGTATAAACTGTTCATCACTTCTGA
TTCTGTACACTCAAATTTTTCACATACTTCTTTCACAGCCTCATCATCAATGACGTTAGCATCATAGGAG
GGGT
